Addgene plasmid #41507: TAL-4GT1
Depositing lab: Veit Hornung. Depositing organization: Universitaetsklinikum Bonn. Publication: A ligation-independent cloning technique for high-throughput assembly of transcription activator-like effector genes. Schmid-Burgk JL, Schmidt T, Kaiser V, Honing K, Hornung V. Nat Biotechnol. 2012 Dec 16. doi: 10.1038/nbt.2460. PubMed 23242165.
Backbone
  Vector backbone: Custom backbone
  Backbone size w/o insert (bp): 2961
  Vector type: PCR Cloning Vector
Growth in bacteria
  Bacterial resistance: Ampicillin, 100 μg/mL
  Growth temperature: 37°C
  Growth strain: DH10B
  Copy number: High Copy
Gene/Insert
  Gene/Insert name: 4GT1
  Species: Synthetic
  Insert size (bp): 220
  Cloning method: Unknown
  Sequencing primers: 5′ M13_pUC_fwd; 3′ M13_pUC_rev
Terms and licenses: Academic/Nonprofit Terms; Industry Terms: Not Available to Industry
How to cite: TAL-4GT1 was a gift from Veit Hornung (Addgene plasmid # 41507 ; http://n2t.net/addgene:41507 ; RRID:Addgene_41507)
