[The description below was written by a language model from this plasmid's Addgene catalogue record.]
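Description:
TAL-4GT1 is a small bacterial cloning plasmid that carries one building block from a library used to assemble transcription activator-like effector (TALE) genes by ligation-independent cloning. The backbone is listed only as a custom PCR cloning vector of about 2.96 kb. It is maintained at high copy number in E. coli (DH10B is the recorded strain) under ampicillin selection. The record does not name the origin of replication, and no feature table is supplied. The insert is flanked by standard M13/pUC forward and reverse priming sites, which are used for sequence verification, so the insert sits in a pUC-style cloning region.

The payload is a synthetic fragment of about 220 bp named 4GT1. The record does not spell out what the name encodes. The size is roughly that of two TALE repeat units, and the name plausibly indicates a position in the assembly scheme and the target bases G and T, but this is an inference rather than a recorded fact. No promoter, tag, reporter or eukaryotic expression element is recorded, which suggests the plasmid is a storage and template vector for the module and not an expression construct. The method used to clone the fragment is listed as unknown.

In the associated high-throughput assembly approach, modules such as this one are combined in a defined order through complementary single-stranded overhangs, without ligase, to build custom DNA-binding repeat arrays. These arrays are then used in TALE-based tools such as designer nucleases or transcriptional regulators. TAL-4GT1 is therefore meant to be used alongside the other members of the library, not on its own.
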