>Addgene plasmid #41507 | TAL-4GT1 | depositor partial sequence | sequence record 55376 | TAL-4GT1 sequence 220 bps
GAATGCAGGTTGTCGCCATCGCCTCTAACAAGGGGGGAAAGCAAGCCCTGGAAACCGTGCAAAGGTTGTT
GCCCGTCCTTTGTCAAGACCACGGCCTTACACCCGAGCAAGTCGTGGCCATTGCATCAAACGGTGGTGGC
AAACAGGCTCTTGAGACTGTTCAGAGACTTCTCCCAGTTCTCTGTCAAGCCCACGGTTTGACACCCGACC
AAGGGCATTC
