>Addgene plasmid #41507 | TAL-4GT1 | addgene partial sequence | sequence record 55926 | M13_pUC_fwd
TCGAGCTCGGTACCTCGCGAATGCATCTAGATATTTGGGAATGCCCTTGGTCGGGTGTCAAACCGTGGGC
TTGACAGAGAACTGGGAGAAGTCTCTGAACAGTCTCAAGAGCCTGTTTGCCACCACCGTTTGATGCAATG
GCCACGACTTGCTCGGGTGTAAGGCCGTGGTCTTGACAAAGGACGGGCAACAACCTTTGCACGGTTTCCA
GGGCTTGCTTTCCCCCCTTGTTAGAGGCGATGGCGACAACCTGCATTCATTTGGATCGGATCCCGGGCCC
GTCGACTGCAGAGGCCTGCATGCAAGCTTGGCGTAATCATGGTCATAGCTGTTTCCTGTGTGAAATTGTT
ATCCGCTCACAATTCCACACAACATACGAGCCGGAAGCATAAAGTGTAAAGCCTGGGGTGCCTAATGAGT
GAGCTAACTCACATTAATTGCGTTGCGCTCACTGCCCGCTTTCCAGTCGGGAAACCTGTCGTGCCAGCTG
CATTAATGAATCGGCCAACGCGCGGGGAGAGGCGGTTTGCGTATTGGGCGCTCTTCCGCTTCCTCGCTCA
CTGACTCGCTGCGCTCGGTCGTTCGGCTGCGGCGAGCGGTATCAGCTCACTCAAAGGCGGTAATACGGTT
ATCCACAGAATCAGGGGATAACGCAGGAAAGAACATGTGAGCAAAAGGCCAGCAAAAGGCCAGGAACCGT
AAAAAGGCCGCGTTGCTGGCGTTTTTCCATAGGCTCCGCCCCCCTGACGAGCATCACAAAAATCGACGCT
CAAGTCAGAGGTGGCGAAACCCGACAGGACTATAAAGATACCAGGCGTTTCCCCCTGGAAGCTCCCTCGT
GCGCTCTCCTGTTCCGACCCTGCCGCTTACCGGATACCTGTCCGCCTTTCTCCCTTCGGGAAGCGTGGCG
CTTTCTCATAGCTCACGCTGTAGGTATCTCA
